Addgene plasmid #129010: pMM0649
Purpose: Control for optogenetic machinery (pSTRONG-VP16-CIB1/pMEDIUM-ZCRY2PHR) integration with pWEAK-mRUBY2 reporter
Depositing lab: Megan McClean. Depositing organization: University of Wisconsin, Madison. Publication: A yeast optogenetic toolkit (yOTK) for gene expression control in Saccharomyces cerevisiae. An-Adirekkun JM, Stewart CJ, Geller SH, Patel MT, Melendez J, Oakes BL, Noyes MB, McClean MN. Biotechnol Bioeng. 2019 Dec 2. doi: 10.1002/bit.27234. PubMed 31788779.
Backbone
  Vector backbone: NA
  Vector type: Yeast Expression
Growth in bacteria
  Bacterial resistance: Kanamycin, 50 μg/mL
  Growth temperature: 37°C
  Growth strain: DH5alpha
  Copy number: High Copy
Gene/Insert
  Gene/Insert name: 5' URA3-pTEF1-SV40NLS-VP16-CIB1-tENO1-pRPL18B-SV40NLS-ZiF268DBD-CRY2PHR-tSSA1-pREV1-mRUBY2-tADH1-URA3 URA3 3'-KanR-ColE1
  Species: S. cerevisiae (budding yeast)
  Cloning method: Restriction Enzyme; 5′ cloning site unknown (unknown if destroyed); 3′ cloning site unknown (unknown if destroyed)
Terms and licenses: Academic/Nonprofit Terms; Industry Terms: Not Available to Industry
How to cite: pMM0649 was a gift from Megan McClean (Addgene plasmid # 129010 ; http://n2t.net/addgene:129010 ; RRID:Addgene_129010)
