[The description below was written by a language model from this plasmid's Addgene catalogue record and pLannotate feature annotations shown in this document.]
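Description:
pMM0649 is a yeast integrating expression plasmid from a Saccharomyces cerevisiae optogenetic toolkit. It is designed to insert a multi-gene cassette at the URA3 locus. No named backbone is recorded. In E. coli it is propagated at high copy from a ColE1-type origin under kanamycin selection (KanR, aph(3')-Ia). No yeast replication origin is annotated, consistent with chromosomal integration. The 5' and 3' URA3 homology arms flank the payload, and the annotated fragments of GEA2 and TIM9, genes that neighbour URA3, probably lie within those arms. A complete URA3 gene with its promoter serves as the auxotrophic marker and can be counterselected with 5-FOA.

The payload consists of three transcription units. The strong TEF1 promoter drives SV40 NLS-VP16 activation domain-CIB1 with the ENO1 terminator. The medium-strength RPL18B promoter drives SV40 NLS-Zif268 DNA-binding domain-CRY2PHR with the SSA1 terminator; the zinc-finger region is annotated as a ZFHD1 fragment. CRY2PHR and CIB1 are Arabidopsis proteins that bind each other under blue light, so illumination brings the VP16 activator to the DNA-bound Zif268 fusion and forms a split, light-gated transcription factor.

In the third unit, the red fluorescent protein mRuby2 is expressed from the weak constitutive REV1 promoter with the ADH1 terminator, rather than from a Zif268-responsive promoter. This matches the stated purpose of the plasmid as a control strain construct. It carries the optogenetic machinery alongside a weak reporter that, with no Zif268-responsive promoter recorded, is presumably light-independent, for comparison with light-inducible designs. A short T7 promoter match between VP16 and CIB1 is probably a linker remnant. The linear numbering of the feature table splits the first unit across the sequence ends.
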