Features (pLannotate 1.2.2; 16 found; start..end, strand, type, name):
     23..226     +  CDS            VP16 AD (fragment): transcriptional activation domain of herpes simplex virus protein VP16 (Triezenberg et al., 1988; Cousens et al., 1989); UL48
    229..247     +  promoter       T7 promoter: promoter for bacteriophage T7 RNA polymerase
    272..1276    +  CDS            BHLH63: BH063_ARATH - Also known as CIB1, EN84. Experimental evidence at protein level: Swiss-Prot protein existence level 1. Transcription factor that binds DNA to G box 5'-CACGTG-3' and, to a lower extent, to E-box 5'-CANNTG-3' in vitro. Binds to chromatin DNA of the FT gene and promotes its expression, and thus triggers flowering in response to blue light. From Arabidopsis thaliana (Mouse-ear cress).
   2340..2511    +  CDS            ZFHD1 (DNA binding domain) (fragment): composite human DNA-binding domain composed of domains from the transcription factors Zif268 and Oct-1 (Pomerantz et al., 1995)
   2604..4097    +  CDS            CRY2PHR: N-terminal photolyase homology region of Arabidopsis thaliana cryptochrome 2 binds to CIB1 upon exposure to blue light (Kennedy et al., 2010)
   5083..5793    +  CDS            mRuby2: mRuby2 is a basic (constitutively fluorescent) red fluorescent protein published in 2012, derived from Entacmaea quadricolor. It has moderate acid sensitivity.
   5809..5996    +  terminator     ADH1 terminator: S. cerevisiae ADH1; transcription terminator for the S. cerevisiae alcohol dehydrogenase 1 (ADH1) gene
   6082..6258    +  promoter       URA3 promoter (fragment): S. cerevisiae URA3
   6259..7062    +  CDS            URA3: orotidine-5'-phosphate decarboxylase, required for uracil biosynthesis; S. cerevisiae URA3; yeast auxotrophic marker, counterselectable with 5-fluoroorotic acid (5-FOA)
   7330..7590    +  CDS            TIM9: TIM9_YEAST - Experimental evidence at protein level: Swiss-Prot protein existence level 1. Mitochondrial intermembrane chaperone that participates in the import and insertion of multi-pass transmembrane proteins into the mitochondrial inner membrane. Also required for the transfer of beta- barrel precursors from the TOM complex to the sorting and assembly machinery (SAM complex) of the outer membrane. Acts as a chaperone-like protein that protects the hydrophobic precursors from aggregation and guide them through the mitochondrial intermembrane space. Compared to TIM10, it may have a strong st
   7704..8519    -  CDS            KanR: aminoglycoside phosphotransferase; aph(3')-Ia; confers resistance to kanamycin in bacteria or G418 (Geneticin®) in eukaryotes
   8744..9332    +  rep_origin     ori: high-copy-number ColE1/pMB1/pBR322/pUC origin of replication
   9439..9795    +  CDS            GEA2 (fragment): GEA2_YEAST - Experimental evidence at protein level: Swiss-Prot protein existence level 1. Activates the ARF proteins by exchanging bound GDP for free GTP. Plays a role in maintaining mitochondrial morphology (PubMed:25190516). From Saccharomyces cerevisiae (strain ATCC 204508 / S288c) (Baker's yeast).
   9992..10129   +  CDS            MRL1 (fragment): MRL1_YEAST - Experimental evidence at protein level: Swiss-Prot protein existence level 1. Sorting receptor involved in the transport of vacuolar enzymes from the Golgi complex to the vacuole. Involved in the delivery and maturation of PEP4 (vacuolar proteinase A) and PRB1 (vacuolar proteinase B). From Saccharomyces cerevisiae (strain ATCC 204508 / S288c) (Baker's yeast).
  10291..10698   +  promoter       TEF1 promoter: S. cerevisiae TEF1; promoter for EF-1α
  10748..10767   +  CDS            SV40 NLS (fragment): nuclear localization signal of SV40 (simian virus 40) large T antigen
>Addgene plasmid #129010 | pMM0649 | addgene full sequence | sequence record 270698 | Addgene NGS Result
CGAATTGGGTACCGCCGCCTCGGAGCTCCACTTAGACGGCGAGGACGTGGCGATGGCGCATGCCGACGCG
CTAGACGATTTCGATCTGGACATGTTGGGGGACGGGGATTCCCCGGGTCCGGGATTTACCCCCCACGACT
CCGCCCCCTACGGCGCTCTGGATATGGCCGACTTCGAGTTTGAGCAGATGTTTACCGATGCCCTTGGAAT
TGACGAGTACGGTGGGTTTAATACGACTCACTATAGGGCGAGCGCCGAAGCTAGCGCCACCATGAATGGA
GCTATAGGAGGTGACCTTTTGCTCAATTTTCCTGACATGTCGGTCCTAGAGCGCCAAAGGGCTCACCTCA
AGTACCTCAATCCCACCTTTGATTCTCCTCTCGCCGGCTTCTTTGCCGATTCTTCAATGATTACCGGCGG
CGAGATGGACAGCTATCTTTCGACTGCCGGTTTGAATCTTCCGATGATGTACGGTGAAACGACGGTGGAA
GGTGATTCAAGACTCTCAATTTCGCCGGAAACGACGCTTGGGACTGGAAATTTCAAGAAACGGAAGTTTG
ATACAGAGACTAAGGATTGTAATGAGAAGAAGAAGAAGATGACGATGAACAGAGATGACCTAGTAGAAGA
AGGAGAAGAAGAGAAGTCGAAAATAACAGAGCAAAACAATGGGAGCACAAAAAGCATCAAGAAGATGAAA
CACAAAGCCAAGAAAGAAGAGAACAATTTCTCTAATGATTCATCTAAAGTGACGAAGGAATTGGAGAAAA
CGGATTATATTCATGTTCGTGCACGACGAGGCCAAGCCACTGATAGTCACAGCATAGCAGAACGAGTTAG
AAGAGAAAAGATCAGTGAGAGAATGAAGTTTCTACAAGATTTGGTTCCTGGATGCGACAAGATCACAGGC
AAAGCAGGGATGCTTGATGAAATCATTAACTATGTTCAGTCTCTTCAGAGACAAATCGAGTTCTTATCGA
TGAAACTAGCAATTGTGAATCCAAGGCCGGATTTTGATATGGATGACATTTTTGCCAAAGAGGTTGCCTC
AACTCCAATGACTGTGGTGCCATCTCCTGAAATGGTTCTTTCCGGTTATTCTCATGAGATGGTTCACTCT
GGTTATTCTAGTGAGATGGTTAACTCCGGTTACCTTCATGTCAATCCAATGCAGCAAGTGAATACCAGTT
CTGATCCATTGTCATGCTTCAACAATGGCGAAGCTCCTTCGATGTGGGACTCTCATGTGCAGAATCTCTA
TGGCAATTTAGGAGTACCGGTCATCGAGCTCGAGCTGCAGATGAATCGTAGATACGGATCCTAACTCGAG
AGCTTTTGATTAAGCCTTCTAGTCCAAAAAACACGTTTTTTTGTCATTTATTTCATTTTCTTAGAATAGT
TTAGTTTATTCATTTTATAGTCACGAATGTTTTATGATTCTATATAGGGTTGCAAACAAGCATTTTTCAT
TTTATGTTAAAACAATTTCAGGTTTACCTTTTATTCTGCTTGTGGTGACGCGTGTATCCGCCCGCTCTTT
TGGTCACCCATGTATGCTGCCAAACCAGATGTCAACACAGCTACAACGAAGAGGATGTCCAATATTTTTT
TTAAGGAATAAGGATACTTCAAGACTAGATTCCCCCCTGCATTCCCATCAGAACCGTAAACCTTGGCGCT
TTCCTTGGGAAGTATTCAAGAAGTGCCTTGTCCGGTTTCTGTGGCTCACAAACCAGCGCGCCCGATATGG
CTTTCTTTTCACTTATGAATGTACCAGTACGGGACAATTAGAACGCTCCTGTAACAATCTCTTTGCAAAT
GTGGGGTTACATTCTAACCATGTCACACTGCTGACGAAATTCAAAGTAAAAAAAAATGGGACCACGTCTT
GAGAACGATAGATTTTCTTTATTTTACATTGAACAGTCGTTGTCTCAGCGCGCTTTATGTTTTCATTCAT
ACTTCATATTATAAAATAACAAAAGAAGAATTTCATATTCACGCCCAAGAAATCAGGCTGCTTTCCAAAT
GCAATTGACACTTCATTAGCCATCACACAAAACTCTTTCTTGCTGGAGCTTCTTTTAAAAAAGACCTCAG
TACACCAAACACGTTACCCGACCTCGTTATTTTACGACAACTATGATAAAATTCTGAAGAAAAAATAAAA
AAATTTTCATACTTCTTGCTTTTATTTAAACCATTGAATGATTTCTTTTGAACAAAACTACCTGTTTCAC
CAAAGGAAATAGAAAGAAAAAATCAATTAGAAGAAAACAAAAAACAAAAGATCTATGGCCCCCAAGAAGA
AGAGGAAGGTTGGTATTCACGGGGGTACCCGCCCATATGCTTGCCCTGTCGAGTCCTGCGATCGCCGCTT
TTCTCGCTCGGATGAGCTTACCCGCCATATCCGCATCCATACCGGTCAGAAGCCCTTCCAGTGTCGAATC
TGCATGCGTAACTTCAGTCGTAGTGACCACCTTACCACCCACATCCGCACCCACACAGGCGAGAAGCCTT
TTGCCTGTGACATTTGTGGGAGGAAGTTTGCCAGGAGTGATGAACGCAAGAGGCATACCAAAATCCATAC
AGGTGCTAGCTTCATGAAGATGGACAAAAAGACTATAGTTTGGTTTAGAAGAGATCTAAGGATTGAGGAT
AATCCTGCATTAGCAGCAGCTGCTCACGAAGGATCTGTTTTTCCTGTCTTCATTTGGTGTCCTGAAGAAG
AAGGACAGTTTTATCCTGGAAGAGCTTCAAGATGGTGGATGAAACAATCACTTGCTCACTTATCTCAATC
CTTGAAGGCTCTTGGATCTGACCTCACTTTAATCAAAACCCACAACACGATTTCAGCGATCTTGGATTGT
ATCCGCGTTACCGGTGCTACAAAAGTCGTCTTTAACCACCTCTATGATCCTGTTTCGTTAGTTCGGGACC
ATACCGTAAAGGAGAAGCTGGTGGAACGTGGGATCTCTGTGCAAAGCTACAATGGAGATCTATTGTATGA
ACCGTGGGAGATATACTGCGAAAAGGGCAAACCTTTTACGAGTTTCAATTCTTACTGGAAGAAATGCTTA
GATATGTCGATTGAATCCGTTATGCTTCCTCCTCCTTGGCGGTTGATGCCAATAACTGCAGCGGCTGAAG
CGATTTGGGCGTGTTCGATTGAAGAACTAGGGCTGGAGAATGAGGCCGAGAAACCGAGCAATGCGTTGTT
AACTAGAGCTTGGAGTCCAGGATGGAGCAATGCTGATAAGTTACTAAATGAGTTCATCGAGAAGCAGTTG
ATAGATTATGCAAAGAACAGCAAGAAAGTTGTTGGGAATTCTACTTCACTACTTTCTCCGTATCTCCATT
TCGGGGAAATAAGCGTCAGACACGTTTTCCAGTGTGCCCGGATGAAACAAATTATATGGGCAAGAGATAA
GAACAGTGAAGGAGAAGAAAGTGCAGATCTTTTTCTTAGGGGAATCGGTTTAAGAGAGTATTCTCGGTAT
ATATGTTTCAACTTCCCGTTTACTCACGAGCAATCGTTGTTGAGTCATCTTCGGTTTTTCCCTTGGGATG
CTGATGTTGATAAGTTCAAGGCCTGGAGACAAGGCAGGACCGGTTATCCGTTGGTGGATGCCGGAATGAG
AGAGCTTTGGGCTACCGGATGGATGCATAACAGAATAAGAGTGATTGTTTCAAGCTTTGCTGTGAAGTTT
CTTCTCCTTCCATGGAAATGGGGAATGAAGTATTTCTGGGATACACTTTTGGATGCTGATTTGGAATGTG
ACATCCTTGGCTGGCAGTATATCTCTGGGAGTATCCCCGATGGCCACGAGCTTGATCGCTTGGACAATCC
CGCGTTACAAGGCGCCAAATATGACCCAGAAGGTGAGTACATAAGGCAATGGCTTCCCGAGCTTGCGAGA
TTGCCAACTGAATGGATCCATCATCCATGGGACGCTCCTTTAACCGTACTCAAAGCTTCTGGTGTGGAAC
TCGGAACAAACTATGCGAAACCCATTGTAGACATCGACACAGCTCGTGAGCTACTAGCTAAAGCTATTTC
AAGAACCCGTGAAGCACAGATCATGATCGGAGCAGCAGCCCGGGGATCCTAACTCGAGGCCAATTGGTGC
GGCAATTGATAATAACGAAAATGTCTTTTAATGATCTGGGTATAATGAGGAATTTTCCGAACGTTTTTAC
TTTATATATATATATACATGTAACATATATTCTATACGCTATAGAGAAAGGAAATTTTTCAATTAAAAAA
AAAATAGAGAAAGAGTTTCACTTCTTGATTATCGCTAACACTAATGGTTGAAGTACTGCTACTTTAATTT
TATGCTGGATGCACACACTGGCTTAAGATGACAACGGTGTTGTTATCCGATACAACCGGATATTTTTCTT
TTAATGAGTCTAAACCGTGATAGCTTCAGGTTAATACAATCAAAAAAAGCTCAAATATTCTTTTAATGCC
GCGTTCACAGATTCCAATTGAATACAACTAGGTAGTTCATTATATGAAGCCTTTGCTACTATTTTTCACT
ATAGTCTGCCTTCACCTTAATGCAGACATCCACATATTTTAATCACTTTAAAATAAAAAGGAAGATATAT
TAGAAGCTATGATCCAATCTGTAAGCCAGATTAAAATTCACGAACTCTTCTTTCATTTGAATTGAATGCT
TTGAGTTGGGGTAGATTATCGCAAATTACTCATCACATTTATTGACTACGAACTTGCTGATGTCCTTTTT
TTATTTATATTTTTCTTCAGTGAAGCGATTTTTTTTTTACACAGACCAAGACGGAAAAAAGTAGCTAAGG
AAGAAAACAAAATCATGAAAAAAATGTGAAGTGATCATGCACATCGCATCAACTTAAACATTGGCTTAGA
GATATATAGAGTTAGAGTTTACGGCAACCTTTAAGCACCAATACCTTTTGGCATAGTCTAAAGACCTGGT
TCTTAATTTTAAACAAATTTAACTAAAGATTTCCCTATCAAAGAAGTAACGAGTTGACAGATTTTCTCAA
AATAAATCGATACTGCATTTCTAGGCATATCCAGCGAGATCTATGGTGTCCAAAGGAGAGGAGTTAATCA
AGGAAAACATGAGAATGAAAGTTGTCATGGAGGGCTCCGTTAATGGTCACCAATTCAAGTGTACAGGGGA
AGGTGAAGGTAATCCTTACATGGGTACACAAACTATGAGAATTAAAGTAATTGAAGGCGGACCACTACCA
TTTGCATTTGACATTCTGGCAACGTCATTCATGTACGGATCACGAACTTTCATCAAGTACCCTAAAGGTA
TACCAGACTTTTTCAAGCAATCTTTTCCAGAGGGTTTTACATGGGAAAGGGTTACAAGATACGAAGATGG
GGGTGTCGTCACAGTTATGCAAGATACTTCATTAGAAGATGGCTGCCTTGTCTATCATGTGCAAGTAAGA
GGGGTGAATTTTCCTTCTAACGGACCTGTGATGCAGAAAAAGACCAAAGGTTGGGAACCAAATACTGAAA
TGATGTACCCAGCTGATGGAGGTTTGAGAGGCTACACACACATGGCGCTTAAAGTTGATGGTGGAGGTCA
TTTGTCTTGTAGTTTTGTTACCACTTATCGTTCTAAAAAGACTGTTGGCAATATCAAAATGCCAGGAATA
CATGCTGTAGACCACAGACTAGAAAGACTCGAAGAGAGCGATAACGAAATGTTCGTTGTACAGAGAGAGC
ATGCCGTAGCCAAATTTGCTGGCTTAGGCGGTGGTATGGATGAATTGTATAAGGGATCCTAACTCGAGGC
GAATTTCTTATGATTTATGATTTTTATTATTAAATAAGTTATAAAAAAAATAAGTGTATACAAATTTTAA
AGTGACTCTTAGGTTTTAAAACGAAAATTCTTATTCTTGAGTAACTCTTTCCTGTAGGTCAGGTTGCTTT
CTCAGGTATAGCATGAGGTCGCTCTTATTGACCACACCTCTACCGGCATGCCGAGCAAATGCCTGCAAAT
CGCTCCCCATTTCGCTGAGCAGTTACAGAGATGTTACGAACCACTAGTGCACTGCAGTACACGGTTTCCT
TGAAATTTTTTTGATTCGGTAATCTCCGAACAGAAGGAAGAACGAAGGAAGGAGCACAGACTTAGATTGG
TATATATACGCATATGTAGTGTTGAAGAAACATGAAATTGCCCAGTATTCTTAACCCAACTGCACAGAAC
AAAAACGTGCAGGAAACGAAGATAAATCATGTCGAAAGCTACATATAAGGAACGTGCTGCTACTCATCCT
AGTCCTGTTGCTGCCAAGCTATTTAATATCATGCACGAAAAGCAAACAAACTTGTGTGCTTCATTGGATG
TTCGTACCACCAAGGAATTACTGGAGTTAGTTGAAGCATTAGGTCCCAAAATTTGTTTACTAAAAACACA
TGTGGATATCTTGACTGATTTTTCCATGGAGGGCACAGTTAAGCCGCTAAAGGCATTATCCGCCAAGTAC
AATTTTTTACTCTTCGAGGACAGAAAATTTGCTGACATTGGTAATACAGTCAAATTGCAGTACTCTGCGG
GTGTATACAGAATAGCAGAATGGGCAGACATTACGAATGCACACGGTGTGGTGGGCCCAGGTATTGTTAG
CGGTTTGAAGCAGGCGGCAGAAGAAGTAACAAAGGAACCTAGAGGCCTTTTGATGTTAGCAGAATTGTCA
TGCAAGGGCTCCCTATCTACTGGAGAATATACTAAGGGTACTGTTGACATTGCGAAGAGCGACAAAGATT
TTGTTATCGGCTTTATTGCTCAAAGAGACATGGGTGGAAGAGATGAAGGTTACGATTGGTTGATTATGAC
ACCCGGTGTGGGTTTAGATGACAAGGGAGATGCATTGGGTCAACAGTATAGAACCGTGGATGATGTGGTT
TCTACAGGATCTGACATTATTATTGTTGGAAGAGGACTATTTGCAAAGGGAAGGGATGCTAAGGTAGAGG
GTGAACGTTACAGAAAAGCAGGCTGGGAAGCATATTTGAGAAGATGCGGCCAGCAAAACTAAAAAACTGT
ATTATAAGTAAATGCATGTATACTAAACTCACAAATTAGAGCTTCAATTTAATTATATCAGTTATTACCC
GAGTAGAGCACTTGAATCCACTGCCCCGGGAATCTCGGTCGTAATGATTTCTATAATGACGAAAAAAAAA
AAATTGGAAAGAAAAAGCTTCATGGCCTTTATAAAAAGGAACTATCCAATACCTCGCCAGAACCAAGTAA
CAGTATTTTACGGGGCACAAATCAAGAACAATAAGACAGGACTGTAAAGATGGACGCATTGAACTCCAAA
GAACAACAAGAGTTCCAAAAAGTAGTGGAACAAAAGCAAATGAAGGATTTCATGCGTTTGTACTCTAATC
TGGTAGAAAGATGTTTCACAGACTGTGTCAATGACTTCACAACATCAAAGCTAACCAATAAGGAACAAAC
ATGCATCATGAAGTGCTCAGAAAAGTTCTTGAAGCATAGCGAACGTGTAGGGCAGCGTTTCCAAGAACAA
AACGCTGCCTTGGGACAAGGCTTGGGCCGATAAGGTGTACTGGCGTATATATATCTAATTATGTATCTCT
GGTGTAGCCCATTTTTAGCATGTAAATATAAAGACCGAGCGGCCGCGTGTTACAACCAATTAACCAATTC
TGATTAGAAAAACTCATCGAGCATCAAATGAAACTGCAATTTATTCATATCAGGATTATCAATACCATAT
TTTTGAAAAAGCCGTTTCTGTAATGAAGGAGAAAACTCACCGAGGCAGTTCCATAGGATGGCAAGATCCT
GGTATCGGTCTGCGATTCCGACTCGTCCAACATCAATACAACCTATTAATTTCCCCTCGTCAAAAATAAG
GTTATCAAGTGAGAAATCACCATGAGTGACGACTGAATCCGGTGAGAATGGCAAAAGCTTATGCATTTCT
TTCCAGACTTGTTCAACAGGCCAGCCATTACGCTCGTCATCAAAATCACTCGCATCAACCAAACCGTTAT
TCATTCGTGATTGCGCCTGAGCGAGGCGAAATACGCGATCGCTGTTAAAAGGACAATTACAAACAGGAAT
CGAATGCAACCGGCGCAGGAACACTGCCAGCGCATCAACAATATTTTCACCTGAATCAGGATATTCTTCT
AATACCTGGAATGCTGTTTTCCCGGGGATCGCAGTGGTGAGTAACCATGCATCATCAGGAGTACGGATAA
AATGCTTGATGGTCGGAAGAGGCATAAATTCCGTCAGCCAGTTTAGTCTGACCATCTCATCTGTAACATC
ATTGGCAACGCTACCTTTGCCATGTTTCAGAAACAACTCTGGCGCATCGGGCTTCCCATACAATCGATAG
ATTGTCGCACCTGATTGCCCGACATTATCGCGAGCCCATTTATACCCATATAAATCAGCATCCATGTTGG
AATTTAATCGCGGCCTGGAGCAAGACGTTTCCCGTTGAATATGGCTCATAACACCCCTTGTATTACTGTT
TATGTAAGCAGACAGTTTTATTGTTCATGATGATATATTTTTATCTTGTGCAATGTAACATCAGAGATTT
TGAGACACAACGTGGCTTTGTTGAATAAATCGAACTTTTGCTGAGTTGAAGGATCAGTCATGACCAAAAT
CCCTTAACGTGAGTTTTCGTTCCACTGAGCGTCAGACCCCGTAGAAAAGATCAAAGGATCTTCTTGAGAT
CCTTTTTTTCTGCGCGTAATCTGCTGCTTGCAAACAAAAAAACCACCGCTACCAGCGGTGGTTTGTTTGC
CGGATCAAGAGCTACCAACTCTTTTTCCGAAGGTAACTGGCTTCAGCAGAGCGCAGATACCAAATACTGT
TCTTCTAGTGTAGCCGTAGTTAGGCCACCACTTCAAGAACTCTGTAGCACCGCCTACATACCTCGCTCTG
CTAATCCTGTTACCAGTGGCTGCTGCCAGTGGCGATAAGTCGTGTCTTACCGGGTTGGACTCAAGACGAT
AGTTACCGGATAAGGCGCAGCGGTCGGGCTGAACGGGGGGTTCGTGCACACAGCCCAGCTTGGAGCGAAC
GACCTACACCGAACTGAGATACCTACAGCGTGAGCTATGAGAAAGCGCCACGCTTCCCGAAGGGAGAAAG
GCGGACAGGTATCCGGTAAGCGGCAGGGTCGGAACAGGAGAGCGCACGAGGGAGCTTCCAGGGGGAAACG
CCTGGTATCTTTATAGTCCTGTCGGGTTTCGCCACCTCTGACTTGAGCGTCGATTTTTGTGATGCTCGTC
AGGGGGGCGGAGCCTATGGAAAAACGCCAGCAACGCGGCCTTTTTACGGTTCCTGGCCTTTTGCTGGCCT
TTTGCTCACATGTTCTTTCCTGCGTTATCCCCTGATTCTGTGGATAACCGTGCGGCCGCCAATGCTAAAT
TCGAGTGAAACACAGGAAGATCAGAAAATCCTCATTTCATCCATATTAACAATAATTTCAAATGTTTATT
TGCATTATTTGAAACTAGGCAAGACAAGCAACGAAACGTTTTTGAAAATTTTGAGTATTTTCAATAAATT
TGTAGAGGACTCAGATATTGAAAAAAAGCTACAGCAATTAATACTTGATAAGAAGAGTATTGAGAAGGGC
AACGGTTCATCATCTCATGGATCTGCACATGAACAAACACCAGAGTCAAACGACGTTGAAATTGAGGCTA
CTGCGCCAATTGATGACAATACAGACGATGATAACAAACCGAAGTTATCTGATGTAGAAAAGGATTAAAG
ATGCTAAGAGATAGTGATGATATTTCATAAATAATGTAATTCTATATATGTTAATTACCTTTTTTGCGAG
GCATATTTATGGTGAAGGATAAGTTTTGACCATCAAAGAAGGTTAATGTGGCTGTGGTTTCAGGGTCCAT
AAAGCCCACATGGATAACATTACCCCTGAATTCGCATCTAGACTGAACTGGCCGATAATTGCAGACGAAC
GCCTTGCCAACAGGGAGTTCTTCAGAGACATGGAGGCTCAAAACGAAATTATTGACAGCCTAGACATCAA
TAGTCATACAACAGAAAGCGACCACCCAACTTTGGCTGATAATAGCGTATAAACAATGCATACTTTGTAC
GTTCAAAATACAATGCAGTAGATATATTTATGCATATTACATATAATACATATCACATAGGAAGCAACAG
GCGCGTTGGACTTTTAATTTTCGAGGACCGCGAATCCTTACATCACACCCAATCCCCCACAAGTGATCCC
CCACACACCATAGCTTCAAAATGTTTCTACTCCTTTTTTACTCTTCCAGATTTTCTCGGACTCCGCGCAT
CGCCGTACCACTTCAAAACACCCAAGCACAGCATACTAAATTTCCCCTCTTTCTTCCTCTAGGGTGTCGT
TAATTACCCGTACTAAAGGTTTGGAAAAGAAAAAAGACACCGCCTCGTTTCTTTTTCTTCGTCGAAAAAG
GCAATAAAAATTTTTATCACGTTTCTTTTTCTTGAAAATTTTTTTTTTTGATTTTTTTCTCTTTCGATGA
CCTCCCATTGATATTTAAGTTAATAAACGGTCATCAATTTCTCAAGTTTCAGTTTCATTTTTCTTGTTCT
ATTACAACTTTTTTTACTTCTTGCTCATTAGAAAGAAAGCATAGCAATCTAATCTAAGTTTTAATTACAA
AAGATCTATGGATAAAGCGGAATTAATTCCCGAGCCTCCAAAAAAGAAGAGAAAGGT
